Addgene plasmid #179894: pJET-63-SFFV-T2A-BlaR-polyA-R11a
Purpose: Donor with homologous arms for Rab11a to knock in SFFV-T2A-Blasticidin resistance-PolyA cassette (for knock out)
Depositing lab: Patrick Caswell. Depositing organization: University of Manchester. Publication: On demand expression control of endogenous genes with DExCon, DExogron and LUXon reveals differential dynamics of Rab11 family members. Gemperle J, Harrison TS, Flett C, Adamson AD, Caswell PT. Elife. 2022 Jun 16;11. pii: 76651. doi: 10.7554/eLife.76651. PubMed 35708998.
Backbone
  Vector backbone: pJet1.2
  Backbone manufacturer: Thermo Scientific
  Backbone size w/o insert (bp): 3000
  Total vector size (bp): 4897
  Vector type: Mammalian Expression, Bacterial Expression, CRISPR ; Donor for homologous based knock in
  Selectable markers: Blasticidin
Growth in bacteria
  Bacterial resistance: Ampicillin, 100 μg/mL
  Growth temperature: 37°C
  Growth strain: DH5alpha
  Copy number: Low Copy
Gene/Insert
  Gene/Insert name: RAB11A, member RAS oncogene family (alt name: YL8)
  Species: H. sapiens (human)
  Insert size (bp): 1898
  Entrez Gene: RAB11A (a.k.a. YL8)
  Promoter: SFFV
  Cloning method: Gibson Cloning
  Sequencing primers: 5′ CGACTCACTATAGGGAGAGCG; 3′ AAGAACATCGATTTTCCATGGCAG
Terms and licenses: Academic/Nonprofit Terms; Industry Terms: Not Available to Industry
Depositor comments: Here donor for integration of SFFV-T2A-Blasticidine resistance-PolyA cassette (for knock out) to Rab11a locus This can be combined with knock in of DExCon module to be able to reversibly rescue Rab11a expression (from the second allele) on demand DExCon = Doxycycline-mediated endogenous gene Expression Control Please visit https://www.biorxiv.org/content/10.1101/2021.12.03.471086v1.full for bioRxiv preprint.
How to cite: pJET-63-SFFV-T2A-BlaR-polyA-R11a was a gift from Patrick Caswell (Addgene plasmid # 179894 ; http://n2t.net/addgene:179894 ; RRID:Addgene_179894)
