[The description below was written by a language model from this plasmid's Addgene catalogue record and pLannotate feature annotations shown in this document.]
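Description:
pJET-63-SFFV-T2A-BlaR-polyA-R11a is a homology-directed repair donor plasmid built by Gibson assembly in the pJET1.2 cloning backbone. It is intended for CRISPR-assisted knock-in at the human RAB11A locus. It is propagated in E. coli using a ColE1/pUC-type origin and the AmpR β-lactamase gene for ampicillin selection, although the catalogue entry lists it as low copy. The annotation also shows typical pJET remnants: a lac UV5 promoter, a fragment of the eco47IR lethal gene that is interrupted by the cloned insert, and flanking T7 promoters. Short hits to an RSF origin, lacI and the PGK promoter are only fragments and probably not functional parts.

The insert of about 1.9 kb consists of RAB11A homology arms flanking a cassette in which the spleen focus-forming virus (SFFV) LTR promoter is followed by a T2A self-cleaving peptide sequence, the blasticidin S deaminase (BSD) coding sequence and a bovine growth hormone polyadenylation signal. The feature table does not annotate the homology arms or the T2A element, so these are known only from the construct name and the depositor's description. Integration at the target site places a strong promoter, a resistance gene and a terminating polyA signal in the endogenous gene. This disrupts RAB11A expression and allows edited mammalian cells to be selected with blasticidin.

The depositor describes the construct as a knock-out donor. It can be paired with knock-in of a DExCon (doxycycline-mediated endogenous gene expression control) module on the second allele. With that combination, Rab11a expression can be reversibly restored on demand against an otherwise null background. The guide RNA and nuclease used for targeting are not part of this plasmid and are not specified in the record.
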