Features (pLannotate 1.2.2; 15 found; start..end, strand, type, name):
      1..55      +  rep_origin     RSF ori (fragment): Plasmids containing the RSF 1030 origin of replication can be propagated in E. coli cells that contain additional plasmids with compatible origins.
     57..140     +  CDS            lacI (fragment): lac repressor; lacI; The lac repressor binds to the lac operator to inhibit transcription in E. coli. This inhibition can be relieved by adding lactose or isopropyl-β-D-thiogalactopyranoside (IPTG).
    165..186     +  protein_bind   CAP binding site: CAP binding activates transcription in the presence of cAMP. E. coli catabolite activator protein
    201..231     +  promoter       lac UV5 promoter: E. coli lac promoter with an "up" mutation
    284..664     +  CDS            eco47IR (fragment): T2E7_ECOLX - Protein predicted: Swiss-Prot protein existence level 4. Recognizes the double-stranded sequence GGWCC and cleaves after G-1. From Escherichia coli.
    672..690     +  promoter       T7 promoter: promoter for bacteriophage T7 RNA polymerase
    799..816     +  promoter       PGK promoter (fragment): mouse phosphoglycerate kinase 1 promoter
   1017..1424    +  promoter       SFFV promoter: spleen focus-forming virus long terminal repeat (LTR) promoter
   1477..1498    +  misc_feature   MCS (fragment): multiple cloning site
   1586..1984    +  CDS            BSD: blasticidin S deaminase; Aspergillus terreus BSD; confers resistance to blasticidin
   2022..2246    +  polyA_signal   bGH poly(A) signal: bovine growth hormone polyadenylation signal
   2637..2655    -  promoter       T7 promoter: promoter for bacteriophage T7 RNA polymerase
   3047..3151    +  promoter       AmpR promoter: bla
   3152..4012    +  CDS            AmpR: β-lactamase; bla; confers resistance to ampicillin, carbenicillin, and related antibiotics
   4183..4771    +  rep_origin     ori: high-copy-number ColE1/pMB1/pBR322/pUC origin of replication
>Addgene plasmid #179894 | pJET-63-SFFV-T2A-BlaR-polyA-R11a | addgene full sequence | sequence record 366023 | Addgene NGS Result
GCTCGCCGCAGCCGAACGACCGAGCGCAGCGAGTCAGTGAGCGAGGAAGCGGAAGAGCGCCCAATACGCA
AACCGCCTCTCCCCGCGCGTTGGCCGATTCATTAATGCAGCTGGCACGACAGGTTTCCCGACTGGAAAGC
AATTGGCAGTGAGCGCAACGCAATTAATGTGAGTTAGCTCACTCATTAGGCACCCCAGGCTTTACACTTT
ATGCTTCCGGCTCGTATAATGTGTGGAATTATGAGCGGATAATAATTTCACACAGGAGGTTTAAACTTTA
AACATGTCAAAAGAGACGTCTTTTGTTAAGAATGCTGAGGAACTTGCAAAGCAAAAAATGGATGCTATTA
ACCCTGAACTTTCTTCAAAATTTAAATTTTTAATAAAATTCCTGTCTCAGTTTCCTGAAGCTTGCTCTAA
ACCTCGTTCAAAAAAAATGCAGAATAAAGTTGGTCAAGAGGAACATATTGAATATTTAGCTCGTAGTTTT
CATGAGAGTCGATTGCCAAGAAAACCCACGCCACCTACAACGGTTCCTGATGAGGTGGTTAGCATAGTTC
TTAATATAAGTTTTAATATACAGCCTGAAAATCTTGAGAGAATAAAAGAAGAACATCGATTTTCCATGGC
AGCTGAGAATATTGTAGGAGATCTTCTAGAAAGATAGCTGATAATACGACTCACTATAGGGACTATGGTA
GCTAGGAGTTCCAGGACTCAGTTTCCCCTTTGAGCCTCCTTTAGCGACTAAAGCTTGAAGCCCCACGCAT
CTCGACTCTCGCGCACACCGCCCTTGTTGGGCTCAGGGGCGGGGCGCCGCCCCCGGAAGTACTTCCCCTT
AAAGGCTGGGGCCTGCCGGAAATGGCGCAGCGGCAGGGAGGGGCTCTTCACCCAGTCCGGCAGTTGAAGC
TCGGCGCTCGGGTTACCCCTGCAGCGACGCCCCCTGGTCCCACAGATACCACTGCTGCTCCCGCCCTTTC
GCTCCTCGGCCGCGCAATGGGATCGGGTGGGACTAGGTAACGCCATTTTGCAAGGCATGGAAAAATACCA
AACCAAGAATAGAGAAGTTCAGATCAAGGGCGGGTACATGAAAATAGCTAACGTTGGGCCAAACAGGATA
TCTGCGGTGAGCAGTTTCGGCCCCGGCCCGGGGCCAAGAACAGATGGTCACCGCAGTTTCGGCCCCGGCC
CGAGGCCAAGAACAGATGGTCCCCAGATATGGCCCAACCCTCAGCAGTTTCTTAAGACCCATCAGATGTT
TCCAGGCTCCCCCAAGGACCTGAAATGACCCTGCGCCTTATTTGAATTAACCAATCAGCCTGCTTCTCGC
TTCTGTTCGCGCGCTTCTGCTTCCCGAGCTCTATAAAAGAGCTCACAACCCCTCACTCGGCGCGCCAGTC
CTCCGACAGACTGAGTCGCCCGGGGGGGATCTGGAGCTCTCGAGAATTCTCACGCGTCTGCAGGATATCA
AGCTTGCGGTACCGCGGGCCCGGGATCCATGGTGAGCACTAGTGGCAGCGGAGAGGGCAGAGGAAGTCTT
CTAACATGCGGTGACGTGGAGGAGAATCCCGGCCCTAGGCTCGAGATGGCCAAGCCTTTGTCTCAAGAAG
AATCCACCCTCATTGAAAGAGCAACGGCTACAATCAACAGCATCCCCATCTCTGAAGACTACAGCGTCGC
CAGCGCAGCTCTCTCTAGCGACGGCCGCATCTTCACTGGTGTCAATGTATATCATTTTACTGGGGGACCT
TGTGCAGAACTCGTGGTGCTGGGCACTGCTGCTGCTGCGGCAGCTGGCAACCTGACTTGTATCGTCGCGA
TCGGAAATGAGAACAGGGGCATCTTGAGCCCCTGCGGACGGTGCCGACAGGTGCTTCTCGATCTGCATCC
TGGGATCAAAGCCATAGTGAAGGACAGTGATGGACAGCCGACGGCAGTTGGGATTCGTGAATTGCTGCCC
TCTGGTTATGTGTGGGAGGGCTAATCTAGAGGGCCCGTTTAAACCCGCTGATCAGCCTCGACTGTGCCTT
CTAGTTGCCAGCCATCTGTTGTTTGCCCCTCCCCCGTGCCTTCCTTGACCCTGGAAGGTGCCACTCCCAC
TGTCCTTTCCTAATAAAATGAGGAAATTGCATCGCATTGTCTGAGTAGGTGTCATTCTATTCTGGGGGGT
GGGGTGGGGCAGGACAGCAAGGGGGAGGATTGGGAAGACAATAGCAGGCATGCTGGGGATGCGGTGGGCT
CTATGGGTCGACGGAACCGGTGCTGGAAGTGGTACACGCGACGACGAGTACGACTACCTCTTTAAAGGTG
AGGCCATGGGCTCTCGCACTCTACACAGTCCTCGTTCGGGGACCCGGGCCACTCCCGGTGGACCCTCGTG
CCGGCCACCCCTGCACTGATATAGGCCTCCCTCAGCCCTTCCTTTTTGTGCGGTTCCGTCTCCTACCCAG
CTCAGCCTCTTCTCCCCCGCTCAGACAGGGGTCCCCATCACATGCCGCTCTCTGAGCGACCTCTCCATAG
GCCTTCGCTGGCCTCAGAGCCCCTCCCTGCGTGTCCTTCCCCTGGCGGACTGCCTTCTCCCACATCGTAT
CTTGCTGAAAAACTCGAGCCATCCGGAAGATCTGGCGGCCGCTCTCCCTATAGTGAGTCGTATTACGCCG
GATGGATATGGTGTTCAGGCACAAGTGTTAAAGCAGTTGATTTTATTCACTATGATGAAAAAAACAATGA
ATGGAACCTGCTCCAAGTTAAAAATAGAGATAATACCGAAAACTCATCGAGTAGTAAGATTAGAGATAAT
ACAACAATAAAAAAATGGTTTAGAACTTACTCACAGCGTGATGCTACTAATTGGGACAATTTTCCAGATG
AAGTATCATCTAAGAATTTAAATGAAGAAGACTTCAGAGCTTTTGTTAAAAATTATTTGGCAAAAATAAT
ATAATTCGGCTGCAGGGGCGGCCTCGTGATACGCCTATTTTTATAGGTTAATGTCATGATAATAATGGTT
TCTTAGACGTCAGGTGGCACTTTTCGGGGAAATGTGCGCGGAACCCCTATTTGTTTATTTTTCTAAATAC
ATTCAAATATGTATCCGCTCATGAGACAATAACCCTGATAAATGCTTCAATAATATTGAAAAAGGAAGAG
TATGAGTATTCAACATTTCCGTGTCGCCCTTATTCCCTTTTTTGCGGCATTTTGCCTTCCTGTTTTTGCT
CACCCAGAAACGCTGGTGAAAGTAAAAGATGCTGAAGATCAGTTGGGTGCACGAGTGGGTTACATCGAAC
TGGATCTCAACAGCGGTAAGATCCTTGAGAGTTTTCGCCCCGAAGAACGTTTTCCAATGATGAGCACTTT
TAAAGTTCTGCTATGTGGCGCGGTATTATCCCGTATTGACGCCGGGCAAGAGCAACTCGGTCGCCGCATA
CACTATTCTCAGAATGACTTGGTTGAGTACTCACCAGTCACAGAAAAGCATCTTACGGATGGCATGACAG
TAAGAGAATTATGCAGTGCTGCCATAACCATGAGTGATAACACTGCGGCCAACTTACTTCTGACAACGAT
CGGAGGACCGAAGGAGCTAACCGCTTTTTTGCACAACATGGGGGATCATGTAACTCGCCTTGATCGTTGG
GAACCGGAGCTGAATGAAGCCATACCAAACGACGAGCGTGACACCACGATGCCTGTAGCAATGGCAACAA
CGTTGCGCAAACTATTAACTGGCGAACTACTTACTCTAGCTTCCCGGCAACAATTAATAGACTGGATGGA
GGCGGATAAAGTTGCAGGACCACTTCTGCGCTCGGCCCTTCCGGCTGGCTGGTTTATTGCTGATAAATCT
GGAGCCGGTGAGCGTGGGTCTCGCGGTATCATTGCAGCACTGGGGCCAGATGGTAAGCCCTCCCGTATCG
TAGTTATCTACACGACGGGGAGTCAGGCAACTATGGATGAACGAAATAGACAGATCGCTGAGATAGGTGC
CTCACTGATTAAGCATTGGTAACTGTCAGACCAAGTTTACTCATATATACTTTAGATTGATTTAAAACTT
CATTTTTAATTTAAAAGGATCTAGGTGAAGATCCTTTTTGATAATCTCATGACCAAAATCCCTTAACGTG
AGTTTTCGTTCCACTGAGCGTCAGACCCCGTAGAAAAGATCAAAGGATCTTCTTGAGATCCTTTTTTTCT
GCGCGTAATCTGCTGCTTGCAAACAAAAAAACCACCGCTACCAGCGGTGGTTTGTTTGCCGGATCAAGAG
CTACCAACTCTTTTTCCGAAGGTAACTGGCTTCAGCAGAGCGCAGATACCAAATACTGTTCTTCTAGTGT
AGCCGTAGTTAGGCCACCACTTCAAGAACTCTGTAGCACCGCCTACATACCTCGCTCTGCTAATCCTGTT
ACCAGTGGCTGCTGCCAGTGGCGATAAGTCGTGTCTTACCGGGTTGGACTCAAGACGATAGTTACCGGAT
AAGGCGCAGCGGTCGGGCTGAACGGGGGGTTCGTGCACACAGCCCAGCTTGGAGCGAACGACCTACACCG
AACTGAGATACCTACAGCGTGAGCTATGAGAAAGCGCCACGCTTCCCGAAGGGAGAAAGGCGGACAGGTA
TCCGGTAAGCGGCAGGGTCGGAACAGGAGAGCGCACGAGGGAGCTTCCAGGGGGAAACGCCTGGTATCTT
TATAGTCCTGTCGGGTTTCGCCACCTCTGACTTGAGCGTCGATTTTTGTGATGCTCGTCAGGGGGGCGGA
GCCTATGGAAAAACGCCAGCAACGCGGCCTTTTTACGGTTCCTGGCCTTTTGCTGGCCTTTTGCTCACAT
GTTCTTTCCTGCGTTATCCCCTGATTCTGTGGATAACCGTATTACCGCCTTTGAGTGAGCTGATACC
